>Addgene plasmid #70977 | pFOSGE_COF3H05 | depositor partial sequence | sequence record 126919 | insert
ATGAGCCTGCCCAGCGCCAGCAACCACGCACATGCTGCATCGCCCGTCTACAGCAACAGCAATAACAACA
AGTCGAGCGCGAGCAGCAAAAAGACCTCCTCCAAAAACGATTTGCTACGCTGCGCCGTGGGACTCCTGCT
GAAGCAGAAAAACTACGTGAGCAACGAACGATTTCGGCGGTCGGATTTTTTGCTGCTGCAAAACAAACAG
CAGTTTGCTGTCAACAAAATGCTGGATACGGATTTGCACGGTGGCAATAGCTTCACCTTTTCAAATGTCC
AGGTTATCACCAACAACCAGCACACTGTGGACCAGCAATTTGGTCGGTTTTCGCAGTTCGTGGAGGCCCA
GGCCGAACCGCTGCGTCTGGAAATGAAGCGCTTTTATGGACCCATGCTGTGCCACTTCTATCTGGATCTG
CTCAAGGCTCGCGAACCGCGTGGCGCTGTGGAGTTGTTGCGCAAATATGCTCACTTGGTGGCCCCCGTGG
ATATGTACGATGCACCACCACCTACCAAGATCAACGGATGCTCCACTACGGCCAATGAGTCCACTTTTAA
CATACGCTTCGCAAAGGAAGCCCAGGACACTGGGGACACGGAACTGGACTACTTTATGCGCCTGGTGCAA
ACCCTGAGTGGCTACACACGGCTGGAGGCAGCAGAGTCCGATGACACAGTGGCCCATTTTCGATCTTCGA
AATACGAACTACATACTACAGCCGTAGTTGTTAATAGGATATGCGCTTATCTCCAACGACGGGGCCACGT
TTTAATTATGAACCTACTCTACACCTGGTTGCATGTCCATATAGTGGAGAATGAGCAGCGCGCCTTTAGT
GAGGATCACCTGCTTGGCTTGACGGATGACCTGGAAGGTGAGGATGGAGAGGACGATGTTGTTTCCAAAC
CAGCAGTAACCCTTAATACCCGCGGAGACATAAGACCAAGCAAATCCCTCACTGAAAAGTCGAACCGAAA
ACGACCCGCTGAGGAGCCAAACATTATGCTAGAAACAGACATCAAACAGGAGGTAGAAACGGATGAATCT
GCAGAGCTTAGTAAATTACAACTGAATATAGACGCCTGCTTGGACACCCTTAAATCGGCCACTGAACAGA
TACTCAAGTCTCAGGTGGAGTTGCCGCGATTTCTCAGAATCAGTGAACGTTCTCGGGGCCTCACCTCCGC
CCATCTGGATCCCAGTGAGTGCCACATGTTAGCCGGGTTCGACAATTCTGCCGTACAGCTGTGGCAGTTA
AACCAGAGCTACTGCCGCGGCAAGAGCTTCTACAGACGCTATCCGCAAAAGCGGTGTCCCTGGGAGCTGA
ACAATTGCGCGAATCAAGAGGAGGAGACGGATGAGGACAGCAGCGATGAGGATGTCAAGTGCTCTGAGGA
GGAGAGACGGGAACGCAACAGGGCGCGACATTGCAAATATGCTGATAACTCCTACAACGAATACGGCGGA
TTTCAGCTGCGAGGTCACACAAAAGGAGTCACCGATGTGCGCTTCTCCGCCCACTACCCACTCATGTATA
GTGTGTCCAAAGACGCAACCATGCGGTGCTGGCGTGCCCACAACCTGCATTGCGCCGCCATATACAGAAG
TCACAACTACCCAATTTGGTGCTTGGACGAAAGTCCAGTGGGCCAATACGTGGTAACGGGTTCCAAGGAT
TTGAGTGCGCGCCTCTGGTCGCTAGAGAAGGAACATGCGCTCATAATTTATGCCGGGCATACACAGGATG
TTGAGTGCGTTGCGTTCCATCCGAATGGCAACTACATAGCCACAGGATCGGCAGATCACTCCGTTCGCCT
GTGGTGTGCAACCAGCGGAAAATTGATGCGTGTCTTTGCCGACTGCCGTCAGGCGGTGACCCAGCTGGCG
TTTAGCCCAGATGGAAAGATGTTGGCTGCCGCCGGAGAGGAAACGAAGGTGCGTATATTCGACTTGGCCG
CCGGAGCACAGCTGGCTGAGCTCAAGGATCACTCGGCGAGCATTAGTTCTCTTTCCTGGAGCACGCACAA
TAGGCACCTGGCCACAGCGTGCAGCGATGGTACCTTGCGATTGTGGGACATCAAGAAACTATCGCCCATG
AGTGACAACAGTAGTGCTGGAAGCTCATCATCAGCTACAACGAATCGTGTGCTTACTGTCAATAGTTCCT
GCCAGCGCTTGGTCGATGTTTTTTACGGGACCAGCAAGACGCTCTACTGCATCGGCACT
