>Addgene plasmid #70977 | pFOSGE_COF3H05 | addgene partial sequence | sequence record 131571 | M13-F20 5'-TGTAAAACGACGGCCAGT-3'
CAATATGATTTTATTTTGACTGATAGTGACCTGTTCGTTGCAACAAATTGATGAGCAATGCTTTTTTATA
ATGCCAACTTTGTACAAAAAAGCAGGCTTCATGAGCCTGCCCAGCGCCAGCAACCACGCACATGCTGCAT
CGCCCGTCTACAGCAACAGCAATAACAACAAGTCGAGCGCGAGCAGCAAAAAGACCTCCTCCAAAAACGA
TTTGCTACGCTGCGCCGTGGGACTCCTGCTGAAGCAGAAAAACTACGTGAGCAACGAACGATTTCGGCGG
TCGGATTTTTTGCTGCTGCAAAACAAACAGCAGTTTGCTGTCAACAAAATGCTGGATACGGATTTGCACG
GTGGCAATAGCTTCACCTTTTCAAATGTCCAGGTTATCACCAACAACCAGCACACTGTGGACCAGCAATT
TGGTCGGTTTTCGCAGTTCGTGGAGGCCCAGGCCGAACCGCTGCGTCTGGAAATGAAGCGCTTTTATGGA
CCCATGCTGTGCCACTTCTATCTGGATCTGCTCAAGGCTCGCGAACCGCGTGGCGCTGTGGAGTTGTTGC
GCAAATATGCTCACTTGGTGGCCCCCGTGGATATGTACGATGCACCACCACCTACCAAGATCAACGGATG
CTCCACTACGGCCAATGAGTCCACTTTTAACATACGCTTCGCAAAGGAAGCCCAGGACACTGGGGACACG
GAACTGGACTACTTTATGCGCCTGGTGCAAACCCTGAGTGGCTACACACGGCTGGAGGCAGCAGAGTCCG
ATGACACAGTGGCCCATTTTCGATCTTCGAAATACGAACTACATACTACAGCCGTAGTTGTTAATAGGAT
ATGCGCTTATCTCCAACGACGGGGCCACGTTTTAATTATGAACCTACTCTACACCTGGTTGCATGTCCAT
ATAGTGGAGAATGAGCAGCGCGCCTTTAGTGAGGATCACCTGCTTGGCTTGACGGATGACCTGGAAGGTG
AGGATGGAGAGGACGATGTTGTTTCCAAACCAGCAGTAACCCTTAATACCCGCGGAGACATAAGACCAAG
CAAATCCCTCACTGAAAAGTCGAACCGAAAACGACCCGCTGAGGAGCCAAACATTATGCTAGAAACAGAC
