>Addgene plasmid #70977 | pFOSGE_COF3H05 | addgene partial sequence | sequence record 131572 | M13-Rev 5'-CAGGAAACAGCTATGACC-3'
TCAGCTGGATGGCAAATAATGATTTTATTTTGACTGATAGTGACCTGTTCGTTGCAACACATTGATAAGC
AATGCTTTCTTATAATGCCAACTTTGTACAAGAAAGCTGGGTCAGTGCCGATGCAGTAGAGCGTCTTGCT
GGTCCCGTAAAAAACATCGACCAAGCGCTGGCAGGAACTATTGACAGTAAGCACACGATTCGTTGTAGCT
GATGATGAGCTTCCAGCACTACTGTTGTCACTCATGGGCGATAGTTTCTTGATGTCCCACAATCGCAAGG
TACCATCGCTGCACGCTGTGGCCAGGTGCCTATTGTGCGTGCTCCAGGAAAGAGAACTAATGCTCGCCGA
GTGATCCTTGAGCTCAGCCAGCTGTGCTCCGGCGGCCAAGTCGAATATACGCACCTTCGTTTCCTCTCCG
GCGGCAGCCAACATCTTTCCATCTGGGCTAAACGCCAGCTGGGTCACCGCCTGACGGCAGTCGGCAAAGA
CACGCATCAATTTTCCGCTGGTTGCACACCACAGGCGAACGGAGTGATCTGCCGATCCTGTGGCTATGTA
GTTGCCATTCGGATGGAACGCAACGCACTCAACATCCTGTGTATGCCCGGCATAAATTATGAGCGCATGT
TCCTTCTCTAGCGACCAGAGGCGCGCACTCAAATCCTTGGAACCCGTTACCACGTATTGGCCCACTGGAC
TTTCGTCCAAGCACCAAATTGGGTAGTTGTGACTTCTGTATATGGCGGCGCAATGCAGGTTGTGGGCACG
CCAGCACCGCATGGTTGCGTCTTTGGACACACTATACATGAGTGGGTAGTGGGCGGAGAAGCGCACATCG
GTGACTCCTTTTGTGTGACCTCGCAGCTGAAATCCGCCGTATTCGTTGTAGGAGTTATCAGCATATTTGC
AATGTCGCGCCCTGTTGCGTTCCCGTCTCTCCTCCTCAGAGCA
