[The description below was written by a language model from this plasmid's Addgene catalogue record.]
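Description:
pFOSGE_COF3H05 is a Gateway entry clone built on the Invitrogen pDONR221 donor backbone (listed as 4762 bp without insert) and carrying the Drosophila melanogaster gene wda (CG4448, FBgn0039067; transcript FBtr0084387) as a 2229 bp insert. It is a bacterial cloning plasmid rather than an expression vector. It is maintained at high copy number in E. coli under kanamycin selection, and the record lists no promoter, tag or reporter associated with the insert. No feature table is provided, so the exact boundaries of the insert, whether a stop codon is retained, and the individual backbone elements cannot be confirmed from the record.

The insert was introduced by Gateway cloning. In a pDONR221-derived entry clone this normally means a BP recombination has replaced the donor vector's counterselection cassette with the gene of interest, leaving it flanked by attL sites. These sites allow the wda sequence to be transferred in a defined orientation by LR recombination into any compatible destination vector, which then supplies the promoter, fusion partners and host-specific elements. M13 forward and reverse priming sites flanking the cassette are used to verify the insert by sequencing.

The stated purpose is simply to serve as a Gateway entry clone. The associated publication concerns the context-dependent regulatory functions of transcriptional regulators, which suggests that the plasmid belongs to a collection of fly transcription factor and cofactor clones intended for shuttling into downstream assay vectors. The record does not describe those destination constructs or assays.
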