Addgene plasmid #70977: pFOSGE_COF3H05
Purpose: Gateway entry clone
Depositing lab: Alexander Stark. Depositing organization: Research Institute of Molecular Pathology (IMP). Publication: Transcriptional regulators form diverse groups with context-dependent regulatory functions. Stampfel G, Kazmar T, Frank O, Wienerroither S, Reiter F, Stark A. Nature. 2015 Nov 9. doi: 10.1038/nature15545. PubMed 26550828.
Backbone
  Vector backbone: pDONR221
  Backbone manufacturer: Invitrogen
  Backbone size w/o insert (bp): 4762
  Vector type: Gateway entry vector
Growth in bacteria
  Bacterial resistance: Kanamycin, 50 μg/mL
  Growth temperature: 37°C
  Growth strain: DH5alpha
  Copy number: High Copy
Gene/Insert
  Gene/Insert name: wda (alt names: FBgn0039067; CG4448, FBtr0084387)
  Species: D. melanogaster (fly)
  Insert size (bp): 2229
  Entrez Gene: wda (a.k.a. CG4448, Dmel\CG4448, WFA)
  Cloning method: Gateway Cloning
  Sequencing primers: 5′ M13-F20; 3′ M13R
Terms and licenses: Academic/Nonprofit Terms; Industry Terms: Not Available to Industry
How to cite: pFOSGE_COF3H05 was a gift from Alexander Stark (Addgene plasmid # 70977 ; http://n2t.net/addgene:70977 ; RRID:Addgene_70977)
